Addgene plasmid #115367: p CIneo-RL-Let7-perf
Purpose: Expression vector to produce humanized Renilla luciferase with a single perfectly complementary binding site for human let-7 miRNA in the 3'UTR
Depositing lab: Witold Filipowicz & Ramesh Pillai. Depositing organization: Friedrich Miescher Institute for Biomedical Research. Publication: Inhibition of translational initiation by Let-7 MicroRNA in human cells. Pillai RS, Bhattacharyya SN, Artus CG, Zoller T, Cougot N, Basyuk E, Bertrand E, Filipowicz W. Science. 2005 Sep 2. 309(5740):1573-6. 10.1126/science.1115079 PubMed 16081698.
Backbone
  Vector backbone: pCIneo
  Backbone manufacturer: Promega
  Backbone size w/o insert (bp): 5472
  Vector type: Mammalian Expression, Luciferase
  Selectable markers: Neomycin (select with G418)
Growth in bacteria
  Bacterial resistance: Ampicillin, 100 μg/mL
  Growth temperature: 37°C
  Growth strain: DH5alpha
  Copy number: High Copy
Gene/Insert
  Gene/Insert name: Renilla Luciferase (alt name: Let7 perfect binding site :ACTATACAACCTACTACCTCA)
  Promoter: CMV
  Cloning method: Restriction Enzyme; 5′ cloning site Xba1 (not destroyed); 3′ cloning site Not1 (not destroyed)
  Sequencing primers: 5′ T3; 3′ T7
Terms and licenses: Academic/Nonprofit Terms; Industry Terms: Not Available to Industry
Depositor comments: clone number 138
How to cite: p CIneo-RL-Let7-perf was a gift from Witold Filipowicz & Ramesh Pillai (Addgene plasmid # 115367 ; http://n2t.net/addgene:115367 ; RRID:Addgene_115367)
