[The description below was written by a language model from this plasmid's Addgene catalogue record and pLannotate feature annotations shown in this document.]
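Description:
p CIneo-RL-Let7-perf is a mammalian expression and luciferase reporter plasmid built on the Promega pCIneo backbone; the sequenced record is about 6.4 kb. It is propagated in E. coli at high copy from a ColE1/pUC-type origin under ampicillin selection (AmpR, β-lactamase), and it also carries an f1 phage origin. For mammalian cells, an SV40 enhancer/early promoter drives a neomycin phosphotransferase gene followed by a synthetic poly(A) signal, allowing G418 selection of stable transfectants.

The reporter cassette consists of the human CMV immediate-early enhancer and promoter, followed by the chimeric β-globin/immunoglobulin heavy chain intron that improves transcript processing and expression. Next come the human codon-optimized Renilla luciferase coding sequence (hRluc) and an SV40 polyadenylation signal. T7 and T3 phage promoter sequences flank the insert and serve as sequencing primer sites. According to the catalogue entry, the 3'UTR carries a single site perfectly complementary to the human let-7 microRNA, cloned between XbaI and NotI sites. This short element is not annotated separately in the feature table, but would fall in the short interval between the luciferase coding sequence and the poly(A) signal.

Because a perfectly complementary site generally directs siRNA-like, Argonaute-mediated cleavage of the transcript rather than the translational repression associated with imperfect, bulged sites, the reporter lets endogenous let-7 activity be read out as reduced Renilla luciferase signal. The associated publication concerns let-7 inhibition of translational initiation in human cells, which fits use of this construct as a reporter in such miRNA studies, though the record does not state which other reporters it was compared with.
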