Features (pLannotate 1.2.2; 19 found; start..end, strand, type, name):
      1..589     +  rep_origin     ori: high-copy-number ColE1/pMB1/pBR322/pUC origin of replication
    802..1179    +  enhancer       CMV enhancer: human cytomegalovirus immediate early enhancer
   1180..1391    +  promoter       CMV promoter: human cytomegalovirus (CMV) immediate early promoter
   1552..1684    +  intron         chimeric intron: chimera between introns from human β-globin and immunoglobulin heavy chain genes
   1729..1747    +  promoter       T7 promoter: promoter for bacteriophage T7 RNA polymerase
   1757..2692    +  CDS            hRluc: Renilla luciferase human codon-optimized
   2737..2754    -  promoter       T3 promoter (fragment): promoter for bacteriophage T3 RNA polymerase
   2772..2893    -  polyA_signal   SV40 poly(A) signal: SV40 polyadenylation signal
   2916..2984    -  CDS            large T antigen (fragment): large T antigen from SV40 (simian virus 40)
   3008..3075    +  CDS            lacZα (fragment): LacZα fragment of β-galactosidase; lacZ fragment
   3079..3507    +  rep_origin     f1 ori (sequence partly withheld): f1 bacteriophage origin of replication; arrow indicates direction of (+) strand synthesis
   3535..3586    -  misc_feature   bom (fragment): basis of mobility region from pBR322
   3651..4008    +  promoter       SV40 promoter: SV40 enhancer and early promoter
   4059..4850    +  CDS            neo: KKA2_KLEPN - Also known as kan, nptII. Experimental evidence at protein level: Swiss-Prot protein existence level 1. Resistance to kanamycin, neomycin, paromomycin, ribostamycin, butirosin and gentamicin B. From Klebsiella pneumoniae.
   4917..4965    +  polyA_signal   poly(A) signal: synthetic polyadenylation signal
   4985..5039    -  misc_feature   bom (fragment): basis of mobility region from pBR322
   5141..5176    -  CDS            rop (fragment): Rop protein, which maintains plasmids at low copy number; rop
   5271..5375    +  promoter       AmpR promoter: bla
   5376..6236    +  CDS            AmpR: β-lactamase; bla; confers resistance to ampicillin, carbenicillin, and related antibiotics
>Addgene plasmid #115367 | p CIneo-RL-Let7-perf | addgene full sequence | sequence record 223052 | Addgene NGS Result
TTGAGATCCTTTTTTTCTGCGCGTAATCTGCTGCTTGCAAACAAAAAAACCACCGCTACCAGCGGTGGTT
TGTTTGCCGGATCAAGAGCTACCAACTCTTTTTCCGAAGGTAACTGGCTTCAGCAGAGCGCAGATACCAA
ATACTGTTCTTCTAGTGTAGCCGTAGTTAGGCCACCACTTCAAGAACTCTGTAGCACCGCCTACATACCT
CGCTCTGCTAATCCTGTTACCAGTGGCTGCTGCCAGTGGCGATAAGTCGTGTCTTACCGGGTTGGACTCA
AGACGATAGTTACCGGATAAGGCGCAGCGGTCGGGCTGAACGGGGGGTTCGTGCACACAGCCCAGCTTGG
AGCGAACGACCTACACCGAACTGAGATACCTACAGCGTGAGCTATGAGAAAGCGCCACGCTTCCCGAAGG
GAGAAAGGCGGACAGGTATCCGGTAAGCGGCAGGGTCGGAACAGGAGAGCGCACGAGGGAGCTTCCAGGG
GGAAACGCCTGGTATCTTTATAGTCCTGTCGGGTTTCGCCACCTCTGACTTGAGCGTCGATTTTTGTGAT
GCTCGTCAGGGGGGCGGAGCCTATGGAAAAACGCCAGCAACGCGGCCTTTTTACGGTTCCTGGCCTTTTG
CTGGCCTTTTGCTCACATGGCTCGACAGATCTTCAATATTGGCCATTAGCCATATTATTCATTGGTTATA
TAGCATAAATCAATATTGGCTATTGGCCATTGCATACGTTGTATCTATATCATAATATGTACATTTATAT
TGGCTCATGTCCAATATGACCGCCATGTTGGCATTGATTATTGACTAGTTATTAATAGTAATCAATTACG
GGGTCATTAGTTCATAGCCCATATATGGAGTTCCGCGTTACATAACTTACGGTAAATGGCCCGCCTGGCT
GACCGCCCAACGACCCCCGCCCATTGACGTCAATAATGACGTATGTTCCCATAGTAACGCCAATAGGGAC
TTTCCATTGACGTCAATGGGTGGAGTATTTACGGTAAACTGCCCACTTGGCAGTACATCAAGTGTATCAT
ATGCCAAGTCCGCCCCCTATTGACGTCAATGACGGTAAATGGCCCGCCTGGCATTATGCCCAGTACATGA
CCTTACGGGACTTTCCTACTTGGCAGTACATCTACGTATTAGTCATCGCTATTACCATGGTGATGCGGTT
TTGGCAGTACACCAATGGGCGTGGATAGCGGTTTGACTCACGGGGATTTCCAAGTCTCCACCCCATTGAC
GTCAATGGGAGTTTGTTTTGGCACCAAAATCAACGGGACTTTCCAAAATGTCGTAACAACTGCGATCGCC
CGCCCCGTTGACGCAAATGGGCGGTAGGCGTGTACGGTGGGAGGTCTATATAAGCAGAGCTCGTTTAGTG
AACCGTCAGATCACTAGAAGCTTTATTGCGGTAGTTTATCACAGTTAAATTGCTAACGCAGTCAGTGCTT
CTGACACAACAGTCTCGAACTTAAGCTGCAGTGACTCTCTTAAGGTAGCCTTGCAGAAGTTGGTCGTGAG
GCACTGGGCAGGTAAGTATCAAGGTTACAAGACAGGTTTAAGGAGACCAATAGAAACTGGGCTTGTCGAG
ACAGAGAAGACTCTTGCGTTTCTGATAGGCACCTATTGGTCTTACTGACATCCACTTTGCCTTTCTCTCC
ACAGGTGTCCACTCCCAGTTCAATTACAGCTCTTAAGGCTAGAGTACTTAATACGACTCACTATAGGCTA
GCCACCATGGCTTCCAAGGTGTACGACCCCGAGCAACGCAAACGCATGATCACTGGGCCTCAGTGGTGGG
CTCGCTGCAAGCAAATGAACGTGCTGGACTCCTTCATCAACTACTATGATTCCGAGAAGCACGCCGAGAA
CGCCGTGATTTTTCTGCATGGTAACGCTGCCTCCAGCTACCTGTGGAGGCACGTCGTGCCTCACATCGAG
CCCGTGGCTAGATGCATCATCCCTGATCTGATCGGAATGGGTAAGTCCGGCAAGAGCGGGAATGGCTCAT
ATCGCCTCCTGGATCACTACAAGTACCTCACCGCTTGGTTCGAGCTGCTGAACCTTCCAAAGAAAATCAT
CTTTGTGGGCCACGACTGGGGGGCTTGTCTGGCCTTTCACTACTCCTACGAGCACCAAGACAAGATCAAG
GCCATCGTCCATGCTGAGAGTGTCGTGGACGTGATCGAGTCCTGGGACGAGTGGCCTGACATCGAGGAGG
ATATCGCCCTGATCAAGAGCGAAGAGGGCGAGAAAATGGTGCTTGAGAATAACTTCTTCGTCGAGACCAT
GCTCCCAAGCAAGATCATGCGGAAACTGGAGCCTGAGGAGTTCGCTGCCTACCTGGAGCCATTCAAGGAG
AAGGGCGAGGTTAGACGGCCTACCCTCTCCTGGCCTCGCGAGATCCCTCTCGTTAAGGGAGGCAAGCCCG
ACGTCGTCCAGATTGTCCGCAACTACAACGCCTACCTTCGGGCCAGCGACGATCTGCCTAAGATGTTCAT
CGAGTCCGACCCTGGGTTCTTTTCCAACGCTATTGTCGAGGGAGCTAAGAAGTTCCCTAACACCGAGTTC
GTGAAGGTGAAGGGCCTCCACTTCAGCCAGGAGGACGCTCCAGATGAAATGGGTAAGTACATCAAGAGCT
TCGTGGAGCGCGTGCTGAAGAACGAGCAGTAATTCTAGAACTATACAACCTACTACCTCACTCGAGCGGC
CGCTTCCCTTTAGTGAGGGTTAATGCTTCGAGCAGACATGATAAGATACATTGATGAGTTTGGACAAACC
ACAACTAGAATGCAGTGAAAAAAATGCTTTATTTGTGAAATTTGTGATGCTATTGCTTTATTTGTAACCA
TTATAAGCTGCAATAAACAAGTTAACAACAACAATTGCATTCATTTTATGTTTCAGGTTCAGGGGGAGAT
GTGGGAGGTTTTTTAAAGCAAGTAAAACCTCTACAAATGTGGTAAAATCCGATAAGGATCGATCCGGGCT
GGCGTAATAGCGAAGAGGCCCGCACCGATCGCCCTTCCCAACAGTTGCGCAGCCTGAATGGCGAATGG
[124 nt withheld, positions 3079-3202]
C
[91 nt withheld, positions 3204-3294]
A
[49 nt withheld, positions 3296-3344]
CCTTTGACGTTGGAGTCCACGTTCTTT
[37 nt withheld, positions 3372-3408]
ACCCTATCTCGGTCTATTCTTTTGATTTATAAGGGATTTTGCCGATTTCGGCCTATTGGTTAAAAAATGA
GCTGATTTAACAAAAATTTAACGCGAATTTTAACAAAATATTAACGCTTACAATTTCCTGATGCGGTATT
TTCTCCTTACGCATCTGTGCGGTATTTCACACCGCATACGCGGATCTGCGCAGCACCATGGCCTGAAATA
ACCTCTGAAAGAGGAACTTGGTTAGGTACCTTCTGAGGCGGAAAGAACCAGCTGTGGAATGTGTGTCAGT
TAGGGTGTGGAAAGTCCCCAGGCTCCCCAGCAGGCAGAAGTATGCAAAGCATGCATCTCAATTAGTCAGC
AACCAGGTGTGGAAAGTCCCCAGGCTCCCCAGCAGGCAGAAGTATGCAAAGCATGCATCTCAATTAGTCA
GCAACCATAGTCCCGCCCCTAACTCCGCCCATCCCGCCCCTAACTCCGCCCAGTTCCGCCCATTCTCCGC
CCCATGGCTGACTAATTTTTTTTATTTATGCAGAGGCCGAGGCCGCCTCGGCCTCTGAGCTATTCCAGAA
GTAGTGAGGAGGCTTTTTTGGAGGCCTAGGCTTTTGCAAAAAGCTTGATTCTTCTGACACAACAGTCTCG
AACTTAAGGCTAGAGCCACCATGATTGAACAAGATGGATTGCACGCAGGTTCTCCGGCCGCTTGGGTGGA
GAGGCTATTCGGCTATGACTGGGCACAACAGACAATCGGCTGCTCTGATGCCGCCGTGTTCCGGCTGTCA
GCGCAGGGGCGCCCGGTTCTTTTTGTCAAGACCGACCTGTCCGGTGCCCTGAATGAACTGCAGGACGAGG
CAGCGCGGCTATCGTGGCTGGCCACGACGGGCGTTCCTTGCGCAGCTGTGCTCGACGTTGTCACTGAAGC
GGGAAGGGACTGGCTGCTATTGGGCGAAGTGCCGGGGCAGGATCTCCTGTCATCTCACCTTGCTCCTGCC
GAGAAAGTATCCATCATGGCTGATGCAATGCGGCGGCTGCATACGCTTGATCCGGCTACCTGCCCATTCG
ACCACCAAGCGAAACATCGCATCGAGCGAGCACGTACTCGGATGGAAGCCGGTCTTGTCGATCAGGATGA
TCTGGACGAAGAGCATCAGGGGCTCGCGCCAGCCGAACTGTTCGCCAGGCTCAAGGCGCGCATGCCCGAC
GGCGAGGATCTCGTCGTGACCCATGGCGATGCCTGCTTGCCGAATATCATGGTGGAAAATGGCCGCTTTT
CTGGATTCATCGACTGTGGCCGGCTGGGTGTGGCGGACCGCTATCAGGACATAGCGTTGGCTACCCGTGA
TATTGCTGAAGAGCTTGGCGGCGAATGGGCTGACCGCTTCCTCGTGCTTTACGGTATCGCCGCTCCCGAT
TCGCAGCGCATCGCCTTCTATCGCCTTCTTGACGAGTTCTTCTGAGCGGGACTCTGGGGTTCGAAATGAC
CGACCAAGCGACGCCCAACCTGCCATCACGATGGCCGCAATAAAATATCTTTATTTTCATTACATCTGTG
TGTTGGTTTTTTGTGTGAATCGATAGCGATAAGGATCCGCGTATGGTGCACTCTCAGTACAATCTGCTCT
GATGCCGCATAGTTAAGCCAGCCCCGACACCCGCCAACACCCGCTGACGCGCCCTGACGGGCTTGTCTGC
TCCCGGCATCCGCTTACAGACAAGCTGTGACCGTCTCCGGGAGCTGCATGTGTCAGAGGTTTTCACCGTC
ATCACCGAAACGCGCGAGACGAAAGGGCCTCGTGATACGCCTATTTTTATAGGTTAATGTCATGATAATA
ATGGTTTCTTAGACGTCAGGTGGCACTTTTCGGGGAAATGTGCGCGGAACCCCTATTTGTTTATTTTTCT
AAATACATTCAAATATGTATCCGCTCATGAGACAATAACCCTGATAAATGCTTCAATAATATTGAAAAAG
GAAGAGTATGAGTATTCAACATTTCCGTGTCGCCCTTATTCCCTTTTTTGCGGCATTTTGCCTTCCTGTT
TTTGCTCACCCAGAAACGCTGGTGAAAGTAAAAGATGCTGAAGATCAGTTGGGTGCACGAGTGGGTTACA
TCGAACTGGATCTCAACAGCGGTAAGATCCTTGAGAGTTTTCGCCCCGAAGAACGTTTTCCAATGATGAG
CACTTTTAAAGTTCTGCTATGTGGCGCGGTATTATCCCGTATTGACGCCGGGCAAGAGCAACTCGGTCGC
CGCATACACTATTCTCAGAATGACTTGGTTGAGTACTCACCAGTCACAGAAAAGCATCTTACGGATGGCA
TGACAGTAAGAGAATTATGCAGTGCTGCCATAACCATGAGTGATAACACTGCGGCCAACTTACTTCTGAC
AACGATCGGAGGACCGAAGGAGCTAACCGCTTTTTTGCACAACATGGGGGATCATGTAACTCGCCTTGAT
CGTTGGGAACCGGAGCTGAATGAAGCCATACCAAACGACGAGCGTGACACCACGATGCCTGTAGCAATGG
CAACAACGTTGCGCAAACTATTAACTGGCGAACTACTTACTCTAGCTTCCCGGCAACAATTAATAGACTG
GATGGAGGCGGATAAAGTTGCAGGACCACTTCTGCGCTCGGCCCTTCCGGCTGGCTGGTTTATTGCTGAT
AAATCTGGAGCCGGTGAGCGTGGGTCTCGCGGTATCATTGCAGCACTGGGGCCAGATGGTAAGCCCTCCC
GTATCGTAGTTATCTACACGACGGGGAGTCAGGCAACTATGGATGAACGAAATAGACAGATCGCTGAGAT
AGGTGCCTCACTGATTAAGCATTGGTAACTGTCAGACCAAGTTTACTCATATATACTTTAGATTGATTTA
AAACTTCATTTTTAATTTAAAAGGATCTAGGTGAAGATCCTTTTTGATAATCTCATGACCAAAATCCCTT
AACGTGAGTTTTCGTTCCACTGAGCGTCAGACCCCGTAGAAAAGATCAAAGGATCTTC
